>Addgene plasmid #229936 | AiP14211 - pAAV-DLX2.0-minBG-mScarlet-WPRE3-BGHpA (Alias: CN4211) | addgene full sequence | sequence record 485889 | Addgene NGS Result
CCTGCAGGCAGCTGCGCGCTCGCTCGCTCACTGAGGCCGCCCGGGCGTCGGGCGACCTTTGGTCGCCCGG
CCTCAGTGAGCGAGCGAGCGCGCAGAGAGGGAGTGGCCAACTCCATCACTAGGGGTTCCTGCGGCCGCAC
GCGTGGTACCCTAAATAAAGATGGCTTTTTAGTATTAAAAGTGGAAGAAAATTACAGGTAATTATCTTTG
ACGGTAAAAACGCTGTAATCAGCGGGCTACATGAAAAATTACTCTAATTATGGCTGCATTTAAGAGAATG
GCTAAATAAAGATGGCTTTTTAGTATTAAAAGTGGAAGAAAATTACAGGTAATTATCTTTGACGGTAAAA
ACGCTGTAATCAGCGGGCTACATGAAAAATTACTCTAATTATGGCTGCATTTAAGAGAATGGCTAAATAA
AGATGGCTTTTTAGTATTAAAAGTGGAAGAAAATTACAGGTAATTATCTTTGACGGTAAAAACGCTGTAA
TCAGCGGGCTACATGAAAAATTACTCTAATTATGGCTGCATTTAAGAGAATGGAGCTCGGGCTGGGCATA
AAAGTCAGGGCAGAGCCATCTATTGCTTACATTTGCTTCTGGGATCCAGATCTTTCGAAGCTAGCGCCAC
CATGGTGAGCAAGGGCGAGGCAGTGATCAAGGAGTTCATGCGGTTCAAGGTGCACATGGAGGGCTCCATG
AACGGCCACGAGTTCGAGATCGAGGGCGAGGGCGAGGGCCGCCCCTACGAGGGCACCCAGACCGCCAAGC
TGAAGGTGACCAAGGGTGGCCCCCTGCCCTTCTCCTGGGACATCCTGTCCCCTCAGTTCATGTACGGCTC
CAGGGCCTTCACCAAGCACCCCGCCGACATCCCCGACTACTATAAGCAGTCCTTCCCCGAGGGCTTCAAG
TGGGAGCGCGTGATGAACTTCGAGGACGGCGGCGCCGTGACCGTGACCCAGGACACCTCCCTGGAGGACG
GCACCCTGATCTACAAGGTGAAGCTCCGCGGCACCAACTTCCCTCCTGACGGCCCCGTAATGCAGAAGAA
GACAATGGGCTGGGAAGCGTCCACCGAGCGGTTGTACCCCGAGGACGGCGTGCTGAAGGGCGACATTAAG
ATGGCCCTGCGCCTGAAGGACGGCGGCCGCTACCTGGCGGACTTCAAGACCACCTACAAGGCCAAGAAGC
CCGTGCAGATGCCCGGCGCCTACAACGTCGACCGCAAGTTGGACATCACCTCCCACAACGAGGACTACAC
CGTGGTGGAACAGTACGAACGCTCCGAGGGCCGCCACTCCACCGGCGGCATGGACGAGCTGTACAAGTAA
GTCGACGGCGCGCCGCGGCCGCGAATTCGATATCATAATCAACCTCTGGATTACAAAATTTGTGAAAGAT
TGACTGGTATTCTTAACTATGTTGCTCCTTTTACGCTATGTGGATACGCTGCTTTAATGCCTTTGTATCA
TGCTATTGCTTCCCGTATGGCTTTCATTTTCTCCTCCTTGTATAAATCCTGGTTAGTTCTTGCCACGGCG
GAACTCATCGCCGCCTGCCTTGCCCGCTGCTGGACAGGGGCTCGGCTGTTGGGCACTGACAATTCCGTGG
CTCGAGAGATCTTCGACTGTGCCTTCTAGTTGCCAGCCATCTGTTGTTTGCCCCTCCCCCGTGCCTTCCT
TGACCCTGGAAGGTGCCACTCCCACTGTCCTTTCCTAATAAAATGAGGAAATTGCATCGCATTGTCTGAG
TAGGTGTCATTCTATTCTGGGGGGTGGGGTGGGGCAGGACAGCAAGGGGGAGGATTGGGAAGACAATAGC
AGGCATGAGATCTCACGTGCGGACCGAGCGGCCGCAGGAACCCCTAGTGATGGAGTTGGCCACTCCCTCT
CTGCGCGCTCGCTCGCTCACTGAGGCCGGGCGACCAAAGGTCGCCCGACGCCCGGGCTTTGCCCGGGCGG
CCTCAGTGAGCGAGCGAGCGCGCAGCTGCCTGCAGGGGCGCCTGATGCGGTATTTTCTCCTTACGCATCT
GTGCGGTATTTCACACCGCATA
[95 nt withheld, positions 2053-2147]
T
[46 nt withheld, positions 2149-2194]
C
[141 nt withheld, positions 2196-2336]
CCTTTGACGTTGGAGTCCACGTTCTTT
[37 nt withheld, positions 2364-2400]
ACTCTATCTCGGGCTATTCTTTTGATTTATAAGGGATTTTGCCGATTTCGGTCTATTGGTTAAAAAATGA
GCTGATTTAACAAAAATTTAACGCGAATTTTAACAAAATATTAACGTTTACAATTTTATGGTGCACTCTC
AGTACAATCTGCTCTGATGCCGCATAGTTAAGCCAGCCCCGACACCCGCCAACACCCGCTGACGCGCCCT
GACGGGCTTGTCTGCTCCCGGCATCCGCTTACAGACAAGCTGTGACCGTCTCCGGGAGCTGCATGTGTCA
GAGGTTTTCACCGTCATCACCGAAACGCGCGAGACGAAAGGGCCTCGTGATACGCCTATTTTTATAGGTT
AATGTCATGATAATAATGGTTTCTTAGACGTCAGGTGGCACTTTTCGGGGAAATGTGCGCGGAACCCCTA
TTTGTTTATTTTTCTAAATACATTCAAATATGTATCCGCTCATGAGACAATAACCCTGATAAATGCTTCA
ATAATATTGAAAAAGGAAGAGTATGAGTATTCAACATTTCCGTGTCGCCCTTATTCCCTTTTTTGCGGCA
TTTTGCCTTCCTGTTTTTGCTCACCCAGAAACGCTGGTGAAAGTAAAAGATGCTGAAGATCAGTTGGGTG
CACGAGTGGGTTACATCGAACTGGATCTCAACAGCGGTAAGATCCTTGAGAGTTTTCGCCCCGAAGAACG
TTTTCCAATGATGAGCACTTTTAAAGTTCTGCTATGTGGCGCGGTATTATCCCGTATTGACGCCGGGCAA
GAGCAACTCGGTCGCCGCATACACTATTCTCAGAATGACTTGGTTGAGTACTCACCAGTCACAGAAAAGC
ATCTTACGGATGGCATGACAGTAAGAGAATTATGCAGTGCTGCCATAACCATGAGTGATAACACTGCGGC
CAACTTACTTCTGACAACGATCGGAGGACCGAAGGAGCTAACCGCTTTTTTGCACAACATGGGGGATCAT
GTAACTCGCCTTGATCGTTGGGAACCGGAGCTGAATGAAGCCATACCAAACGACGAGCGTGACACCACGA
TGCCTGTAGCAATGGCAACAACGTTGCGCAAACTATTAACTGGCGAACTACTTACTCTAGCTTCCCGGCA
ACAATTAATAGACTGGATGGAGGCGGATAAAGTTGCAGGACCACTTCTGCGCTCGGCCCTTCCGGCTGGC
TGGTTTATTGCTGATAAATCTGGAGCCGGTGAGCGTGGGTCTCGCGGTATCATTGCAGCACTGGGGCCAG
ATGGTAAGCCCTCCCGTATCGTAGTTATCTACACGACGGGGAGTCAGGCAACTATGGATGAACGAAATAG
ACAGATCGCTGAGATAGGTGCCTCACTGATTAAGCATTGGTAACTGTCAGACCAAGTTTACTCATATATA
CTTTAGATTGATTTAAAACTTCATTTTTAATTTAAAAGGATCTAGGTGAAGATCCTTTTTGATAATCTCA
TGACCAAAATCCCTTAACGTGAGTTTTCGTTCCACTGAGCGTCAGACCCCGTAGAAAAGATCAAAGGATC
TTCTTGAGATCCTTTTTTTCTGCGCGTAATCTGCTGCTTGCAAACAAAAAAACCACCGCTACCAGCGGTG
GTTTGTTTGCCGGATCAAGAGCTACCAACTCTTTTTCCGAAGGTAACTGGCTTCAGCAGAGCGCAGATAC
CAAATACTGTTCTTCTAGTGTAGCCGTAGTTAGGCCACCACTTCAAGAACTCTGTAGCACCGCCTACATA
CCTCGCTCTGCTAATCCTGTTACCAGTGGCTGCTGCCAGTGGCGATAAGTCGTGTCTTACCGGGTTGGAC
TCAAGACGATAGTTACCGGATAAGGCGCAGCGGTCGGGCTGAACGGGGGGTTCGTGCACACAGCCCAGCT
TGGAGCGAACGACCTACACCGAACTGAGATACCTACAGCGTGAGCTATGAGAAAGCGCCACGCTTCCCGA
AGGGAGAAAGGCGGACAGGTATCCGGTAAGCGGCAGGGTCGGAACAGGAGAGCGCACGAGGGAGCTTCCA
GGGGGAAACGCCTGGTATCTTTATAGTCCTGTCGGGTTTCGCCACCTCTGACTTGAGCGTCGATTTTTGT
GATGCTCGTCAGGGGGGCGGAGCCTATGGAAAAACGCCAGCAACGCGGCCTTTTTACGGTTCCTGGCCTT
TTGCTGGCCTTTTGCTCACATGT
Features (pLannotate 1.2.2; 14 found; start..end, strand, type, name):
     12..39      +  repeat_region  AAV2 ITR (fragment): inverted terminal repeat of adeno-associated virus serotype 2 inverted
     68..95      +  repeat_region  AAV2 ITR (fragment): inverted terminal repeat of adeno-associated virus serotype 2 inverted
    632..1327    +  CDS            mScarlet: mScarlet is a basic (constitutively fluorescent) red fluorescent protein published in 2016, derived from synthetic construct. It has moderate acid sensitivity.
   1367..1524    +  misc_feature   WPRE (fragment): woodchuck hepatitis virus posttranscriptional regulatory element
   1530..1610    +  misc_feature   WPRE (fragment): woodchuck hepatitis virus posttranscriptional regulatory element
   1627..1738    +  polyA_signal   bGH poly(A) signal: bovine growth hormone polyadenylation signal
   1856..1996    +  repeat_region  AAV2 ITR: inverted terminal repeat of adeno-associated virus serotype 2 inverted
   2001..2052    -  misc_feature   bom (fragment): basis of mobility region from pBR322
   2071..2526    +  rep_origin     f1 ori (sequence partly withheld): f1 bacteriophage origin of replication; arrow indicates direction of (+) strand synthesis
   2527..2576    -  misc_feature   bom (fragment): basis of mobility region from pBR322
   2678..2713    -  CDS            rop (fragment): Rop protein, which maintains plasmids at low copy number; rop
   2808..2912    +  promoter       AmpR promoter: bla
   2913..3773    +  CDS            AmpR: β-lactamase; bla; confers resistance to ampicillin, carbenicillin, and related antibiotics
   3944..4532    +  rep_origin     ori: high-copy-number ColE1/pMB1/pBR322/pUC origin of replication
