[The description below was written by a language model from this plasmid's Addgene catalogue record and pLannotate feature annotations shown in this document.]
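Description:
AiP14211 - pAAV-DLX2.0-minBG-mScarlet-WPRE3-BGHpA (alias CN4211) is a recombinant AAV transfer plasmid of about 4.6 kb, used to package an enhancer-driven fluorescent reporter into adeno-associated virus for delivery to the brain. In bacteria it is maintained by a high-copy ColE1/pUC-type origin and selected with ampicillin through the bla gene under its own promoter. The backbone also carries an f1 phage origin and short remnants of pBR322 bom and rop sequences. The expression cassette is flanked by AAV2 inverted terminal repeats, which provide the cis signals for genome replication and encapsidation. The automated annotation detects the right ITR in full but only short fragments of the left one, which may reflect the difficulty of sequencing or matching these repeats rather than a true truncation.

According to the name and stated purpose, the payload consists of the DLX2.0 enhancer placed upstream of a minimal beta-globin promoter (minBG). Neither element is called in the feature table, but the unannotated region between the left ITR and the reporter coding sequence is where they would sit. This enhancer-plus-minimal-promoter arrangement is intended to restrict expression to forebrain GABAergic neurons. It drives the red fluorescent protein mScarlet, followed by WPRE3, a shortened woodchuck hepatitis virus posttranscriptional element (annotated as two WPRE fragments) that boosts transcript expression while saving packaging space, and then the bovine growth hormone polyadenylation signal. The catalogue purpose describes the mScarlet signal as nuclear, but no nuclear localisation signal or histone fusion appears in the annotation, so the record does not show what would cause this. The plasmid belongs to a collection of enhancer AAVs built for genetic access to cortical cell types, and here serves to label inhibitory interneurons.
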