Addgene plasmid #229936: AiP14211 - pAAV-DLX2.0-minBG-mScarlet-WPRE3-BGHpA (Alias: CN4211)
Purpose: DLX2.0 is an enhancer sequence, designed to drive nuclear mScarlet expression in forebrain GABAergic neurons
Depositing lab: Allen Institute for Brain Science & Jonathan Ting. Depositing organization: Allen Institute. Publication: A suite of enhancer AAVs and transgenic mouse lines for genetic access to cortical cell types (preprint). Ben-Simon Y, Hooper M, Narayan S, Daigle T, Dwivedi D, Way SW, Oster A, Stafford DA, Mich JK, Taormina MJ, Martinez RA, Opitz-Araya X, Roth JR, Allen S, Ayala A, Bakken TE, Barcelli T, Barta S, Bendrick J, Bertagnolli D, Bowlus J, Boyer G, Brouner K, Casian B, Casper T, Chakka AB, Chakrabarty R, Chance RK, Chavan S, Departee M, Donadio N, Dotson N, Egdorf T, Gabitto M, Garcia J, Gary A, Gasperini M, Goldy J, Gore BB, Graybuck L, Greisman N, Haeseleer F, Halterman C, Helback O, Hockemeyer D, Huang C, Huff S, Hunker A, Johansen N, Juneau Z, Kalmbach B, Khem S, Kussick E, Kutsal R, Larsen R, Lee C, Lee AY, Leibly M, Lenz GH, Liang E, Lusk N, Malone J, Mollenkopf T, Morin E, Newman D, Ng L, Ngo K, Omstead V, Oyama A, Pham T, Pom CA, Potekhina L, Ransford S, Rette D, Rimorin C, Rocha D, Ruiz A, Sanchez REA, Sedeno-Cortes A, Sevigny JP, Shapovalova N, Shulga L, Sigler AR, Siverts LA, Somasundaram S, Stewart K, Szelenyi E, Tieu M, Trader C, van Velthoven CTJ, Walker M, Weed N, Wirthlin M, Wood T, Wynalda B, Yao Z, Zhou T, Ariza J, Dee N, Reding M, Ronellenfitch K, Mufti S, Sunkin SM, Smith KA, Esposito L, Waters J, Thyagarajan B, Yao S, Lein ES, Zeng H, Levi BP, Ngai J, Ting J, Tasic B. bioRxiv [Preprint]. 2024 Sep 26:2024.06.10.597244. doi: 10.1101/2024.06.10.597244. PubMed 38915722.
Backbone
  Vector backbone: rAAV
  Vector type: AAV
Growth in bacteria
  Bacterial resistance: Ampicillin, 100 μg/mL
  Growth temperature: 30°C
  Growth strain: NEB Stable
  Copy number: High Copy
Gene/Insert
  Gene/Insert name: mScarlet
  Species: Synthetic
  Cloning method: Restriction Enzyme; 5′ cloning site Unknown (unknown if destroyed); 3′ cloning site Unknown (unknown if destroyed)
Terms and licenses: Academic/Nonprofit Terms; Industry Terms: Not Available to Industry
Depositor comments: Allen Institute plasmid alias: CN4211
How to cite: AiP14211 - pAAV-DLX2.0-minBG-mScarlet-WPRE3-BGHpA (Alias: CN4211) was a gift from Allen Institute for Brain Science & Jonathan Ting (Addgene plasmid # 229936 ; http://n2t.net/addgene:229936 ; RRID:Addgene_229936)
